>Addgene plasmid #143023 | TFORF0406 | addgene full sequence | sequence record 399012 | Addgene NGS Result
TTAATGTAGTCTTATGCAATACTCTTGTAGTCTTGCAACATGGTAACGATGAGTTAGCAACATGCCTTAC
AAGGAGAGAAAAAGCACCGTGCATGCCGATTGGTGGAAGTAAGGTGGTACGATCGTGCCTTATTAGGAAG
GCAACAGACGGGTCTGACATGGATTGGACGAACCACTGAATTGCCGCATTGCAGAGATATTGTATTTAAG
TGCCTAGCTCGATACATAAACGGGTCTCTCTGGTTAGACCAGATCTGAGCCTGGGAGCTCTCTGGCTAAC
TAGGGAACCCACTGCTTAAGCCTCAATAAAGCTTGCCTTGAGTGCTTCAAGTAGTGTGTGCCCGTCTGTT
GTGTGACTCTGGTAACTAGAGATCCCTCAGACCCTTTTAGTCAGTGTGGAAAATCTCTAGCAGTGGCGCC
CGAACAGGGACTTGAAAGCGAAAGGGAAACCAGAGGAGCTCTCTCGACGCAGGACTCGGCTTGCTGAAGC
GCGCACGGCAAGAGGCGAGGGGCGGCGACTGGTGAGTACGCCAAAAATTTTGACTAGCGGAGGCTAGAAG
GAGAGAGATGGGTGCGAGAGCGTCAGTATTAAGCGGGGGAGAATTAGATCGCGATGGGAAAAAATTCGGT
TAAGGCCAGGGGGAAAGAAAAAATATAAATTAAAACATATAGTATGGGCAAGCAGGGAGCTAGAACGATT
CGCAGTTAATCCTGGCCTGTTAGAAACATCAGAAGGCTGTAGACAAATACTGGGACAGCTACAACCATCC
CTTCAGACAGGATCAGAAGAACTTAGATCATTATATAATACAGTAGCAACCCTCTATTGTGTGCATCAAA
GGATAGAGATAAAAGACACCAAGGAAGCTTTAGACAAGATAGAGGAAGAGCAAAACAAAAGTAAGACCAC
CGCACAGCAAGCGGCCGCTGATCTTCAGACCTGGAGGAGGAGATATGAGGGACAATTGGAGAAGTGAATT
ATATAAATATAAAGTAGTAAAAATTGAACCATTAGGAGTAGCACCCACCAAGGCAAAGAGAAGAGTGGTG
CAGAGAGAAAAAAGAGCAGTGGGAATAGGAGCTTTGTTCCTTGGGTTCTTGGGAGCAGCAGGAAGCACTA
TGGGCGCAGCGTCAATGACGCTGACGGTACAGGCCAGACAATTATTGTCTGGTATAGTGCAGCAGCAGAA
CAATTTGCTGAGGGCTATTGAGGCGCAACAGCATCTGTTGCAACTCACAGTCTGGGGCATCAAGCAGCTC
CAGGCAAGAATCCTGGCTGTGGAAAGATACCTAAAGGATCAACAGCTCCTGGGGATTTGGGGTTGCTCTG
GAAAACTCATTTGCACCACTGCTGTGCCTTGGAATGCTAGTTGGAGTAATAAATCTCTGGAACAGATTTG
GAATCACACGACCTGGATGGAGTGGGACAGAGAAATTAACAATTACACAAGCTTAATACACTCCTTAATT
GAAGAATCGCAAAACCAGCAAGAAAAGAATGAACAAGAATTATTGGAATTAGATAAATGGGCAAGTTTGT
GGAATTGGTTTAACATAACAAATTGGCTGTGGTATATAAAATTATTCATAATGATAGTAGGAGGCTTGGT
AGGTTTAAGAATAGTTTTTGCTGTACTTTCTATAGTGAATAGAGTTAGGCAGGGATATTCACCATTATCG
TTTCAGACCCACCTCCCAACCCCGAGGGGACCCATGCATTGCATCTCAATTAGTCAGCAACCAGGTGTGG
AAAGTCCCCAGGCTCCCCAGCAGGCAGAAGTATGCAAAGCATGCGTCTCAATTAGTCAGCAACCATAGTC
CCGCCCCTAACTCCGCCCATCCCGCCCCTAACTCCGCCCAGTTCCGCCCATTCTCCGCCCCATGGCTGAC
TAATTTTTTTTATTTATGCAGAGGCCGAGGCCGCCTCGGCCTCTGAGCTATTCCAGAAGTAGTGAGGAGG
CTTTTTTGGAGGCCTAGGCTTTTGCAAAAAGCTTTCTAGAGGTACCACCGGAGCTTACCATGACCGAGTA
CAAGCCCACGGTGCGCCTCGCCACCCGCGACGACGTCCCCAGGGCCGTACGCACCCTCGCCGCCGCGTTC
GCCGACTACCCCGCCACGCGCCACACCGTCGATCCGGACCGCCACATCGAGCGGGTCACCGAGCTGCAAG
AACTCTTCCTCACGCGCGTCGGGCTCGACATCGGCAAGGTGTGGGTCGCGGACGACGGCGCCGCCGTGGC
GGTCTGGACCACGCCGGAGAGCGTCGAAGCGGGGGCGGTGTTCGCCGAGATCGGCCCGCGCATGGCCGAG
TTGAGCGGTTCCCGGCTGGCCGCGCAGCAACAGATGGAAGGCCTCCTGGCGCCGCACCGGCCCAAGGAGC
CCGCGTGGTTCCTGGCCACCGTCGGCGTCTCGCCCGACCACCAGGGCAAGGGTCTGGGCAGCGCCGTCGT
GCTCCCCGGAGTGGAGGCGGCCGAGCGCGCCGGGGTGCCCGCCTTCCTGGAGACCTCCGCGCCCCGCAAC
CTCCCCTTCTACGAGCGGCTCGGCTTCACCGTCACCGCCGACGTCGAGGTGCCCGAAGGACCGCGCACCT
GGTGCATGACCCGCAAGCCCGGTGCCAGTTAACGAATTCTAGATCTTGAGACAAATGGCAGTATTCATCC
ACAATTTTAAAAGAAAAGGGGGGATTGGGGGGTACAGTGCAGGGGAAAGAATAGTAGACATAATAGCAAC
AGACATACAAACTAAAGAATTACAAAAACAAATTACAAAAATTCAAAATTTTCGGGTTTATTACAGGGAC
AGCAGAGATCCACTTTGGCGCCGGCTCGAGGCCTGCAGGTGCAAAGATGGATAAAGTTTTAAACAGAGAG
GAATCTTTGCAGCTAATGGACCTTCTAGGTCTTGAAAGGAGTGGGAATTGGCTCCGGTGCCCGTCAGTGG
GCAGAGCGCACATCGCCCACAGTCCCCGAGAAGTTGGGGGGAGGGGTCGGCAATTGAACCGGTGCCTAGA
GAAGGTGGCGCGGGGTAAACTGGGAAAGTGATGTCGTGTACTGGCTCCGCCTTTTTCCCGAGGGTGGGGG
AGAACCGTATATAAGTGCAGTAGTCGCCGTGAACGTTCTTTTTCGCAACGGGTTTGCCGCCAGAACACAG
GTAAGTGCCGTGTGTGGTTCCCGCGGGCCTGGCCTCTTTACGGGTTATGGCCCTTGCGTGCCTTGAATTA
CTTCCACCTGGCTGCAGTACGTGATTCTTGATCCCGAGCTTCGGGTTGGAAGTGGGTGGGAGAGTTCGAG
GCCTTGCGCTTAAGGAGCCCCTTCGCCTCGTGCTTGAGTTGAGGCCTGGCCTGGGCGCTGGGGCCGCCGC
GTGCGAATCTGGTGGCACCTTCGCGCCTGTCTCGCTGCTTTCGATAAGTCTCTAGCCATTTAAAATTTTT
GATGACCTGCTGCGACGCTTTTTTTCTGGCAAGATAGTCTTGTAAATGCGGGCCAAGATCTGCACACTGG
TATTTCGGTTTTTGGGGCCGCGGGCGGCGACGGGGCCCGTGCGTCCCAGCGCACATGTTCGGCGAGGCGG
GGCCTGCGAGCGCGGCCACCGAGAATCGGACGGGGGTAGTCTCAAGCTGGCCGGCCTGCTCTGGTGCCTG
GCCTCGCGCCGCCGTGTATCGCCCCGCCCTGGGCGGCAAGGCTGGCCCGGTCGGCACCAGTTGCGTGAGC
GGAAAGATGGCCGCTTCCCGGCCCTGCTGCAGGGAGCTCAAAATGGAGGACGCGGCGCTCGGGAGAGCGG
GCGGGTGAGTCACCCACACAAAGGAAAAGGGCCTTTCCGTCCTCAGCCGTCGCTTCATGTGACTCCACGG
AGTACCGGGCGCCGTCCAGGCACCTCGATTAGTTCTCGAGCTTTTGGAGTACGTCGTCTTTAGGTTGGGG
GGAGGGGTTTTATGCGATGGAGTTTCCCCACACTGAGTGGGTGGAGACTGAAGTTAGGCCAGCTTGGCAC
TTGATGTAATTCTCCTTGGAATTTGCCCTTTTTGAGTTTGGATCTTGGTTCATTCTCAAGCCTCAGACAG
TGGTTCAAAGTTTTTTTCTTCCATTTCAGGTGTCGTGAGGCTAGCACCGCCACCATGGCAGCCACTGAGA
TCTCTGTCCTTTCTGAGCAATTCACCAAGATCAAAGAACTCGAGTTGATGCCGGAAAAAGGCCTGAAGGA
GGAGGAAAAAGACGGAGTGTGCAGAGAGAAAGACCATCGGAGCCCTAGTGAGTTGGAGGCCGAGCGTACC
TCTGGGGCCTTCCAGGACAGCGTCCTGGAGGAAGAAGTGGAGCTGGTGCTGGCCCCCTCGGAGGAGAGCG
AGAAGTACATCCTGACCCTGCAGACGGTGCACTTCACTTCTGAAGCTGTGGAGTTGCAGGATATGAGCTT
GCTGAGCATACAGCAGCAAGAAGGGGTGCAGGTGGTGGTGCAACAGCCTGGCCCTGGGTTGCTGTGGCTT
GAGGAAGGGCCCCGGCAGAGCCTGCAGCAGTGTGTGGCCATTAGTATCCAGCAAGAGCTGTACTCCCCGC
AAGAGATGGAGGTGTTGCAGTTCCACGCTCTAGAGGAGAATGTGATGGTGGCCAGTGAAGACAGTAAGTT
AGCGGTGAGCCTGGCTGAAACTACTGGACTGATCAAGCTCGAGGAAGAGCAGGAGAAGAACCAGTTATTG
GCTGAAAGAACAAAGGAGCAGCTCTTTTTTGTGGAAACAATGTCAGGAGATGAAAGAAGTGACGAAATTG
TTCTCACAGTTTCAAATTCAAATGTGGAAGAACAAGAGGATCAACCTACAGCTGGTCAAGCAGATGCTGA
AAAGGCCAAATCTACAAAAAATCAAAGAAAGACAAAGGGAGCAAAAGGAACCTTCCACTGTGATGTCTGC
ATGTTCACCTCTTCTAGAATGTCAAGTTTTAATCGTCATATGAAAACTCACACCAGTGAGAAGCCTCACC
TGTGTCACCTCTGCCTGAAAACCTTCCGTACGGTCACTCTGCTGCGGAACCATGTTAACACCCACACAGG
AACCAGGCCCTACAAGTGTAACGACTGCAACATGGCATTTGTCACCAGTGGAGAACTCGTCCGACACAGG
CGCTATAAACATACTCATGAGAAACCCTTTAAATGTTCCATGTGCAAGTATGCCAGTGTGGAGGTAAAGC
CATTCTTGGACTTGAAGCTTCATGGCATCTTAGTAGAGGCTGCTGTACAAGTTACTCCAAGTGTAACTAA
CAGTAGAATCTGTTACAAACAGGCTTTTTATTATTCATATAAAATTTATGCAGGAAATAATATGCATTCT
CTTTTATAGTAATGAACTAGTCCGTAACTTGAAAGTATTTCGATTTCTTGGCTTTATATATCTTGTGGAA
AGGACGATGGGTGGGAGTAGGCATTCCTACTACGCGTTAAGTCGACAATCAACCTCTGGATTACAAAATT
TGTGAAAGATTGACTGGTATTCTTAACTATGTTGCTCCTTTTACGCTATGTGGATACGCTGCTTTAATGC
CTTTGTATCATGCTATTGCTTCCCGTATGGCTTTCATTTTCTCCTCCTTGTATAAATCCTGGTTGCTGTC
TCTTTATGAGGAGTTGTGGCCCGTTGTCAGGCAACGTGGCGTGGTGTGCACTGTGTTTGCTGACGCAACC
CCCACTGGTTGGGGCATTGCCACCACCTGTCAGCTCCTTTCCGGGACTTTCGCTTTCCCCCTCCCTATTG
CCACGGCGGAACTCATCGCCGCCTGCCTTGCCCGCTGCTGGACAGGGGCTCGGCTGTTGGGCACTGACAA
TTCCGTGGTGTTGTCGGGGAAATCATCGTCCTTTCCTTGGCTGCTCGCCTGTGTTGCCACCTGGATTCTG
CGCGGGACGTCCTTCTGCTACGTCCCTTCGGCCCTCAATCCAGCGGACCTTCCTTCCCGCGGCCTGCTGC
CGGCTCTGCGGCCTCTTCCGCGTCTTCGCCTTCGCCCTCAGACGAGTCGGATCTCCCTTTGGGCCGCCTC
CCCGCGTCGACTTTAAGACCAATGACTTACAAGGCAGCTGTAGATCTTAGCCACTTTTTAAAAGAAAAGG
GGGGACTGGAAGGGCTAATTCACTCCCAACGAAGACAAGATCTGCTTTTTGCTTGTACTGGGTCTCTCTG
GTTAGACCAGATCTGAGCCTGGGAGCTCTCTGGCTAACTAGGGAACCCACTGCTTAAGCCTCAATAAAGC
TTGCCTTGAGTGCTTCAAGTAGTGTGTGCCCGTCTGTTGTGTGACTCTGGTAACTAGAGATCCCTCAGAC
CCTTTTAGTCAGTGTGGAAAATCTCTAGCAGTACGTATAGTAGTTCATGTCATCTTATTATTCAGTATTT
ATAACTTGCAAAGAAATGAATATCAGAGAGTGAGAGGAACTTGTTTATTGCAGCTTATAATGGTTACAAA
TAAAGCAATAGCATCACAAATTTCACAAATAAAGCATTTTTTTCACTGCATTCTAGTTGTGGTTTGTCCA
AACTCATCAATGTATCTTATCATGTCTGGCTCTAGCTATCCCGCCCCTAACTCCGCCCATCCCGCCCCTA
ACTCCGCCCAGTTCCGCCCATTCTCCGCCCCATGGCTGACTAATTTTTTTTATTTATGCAGAGGCCGAGG
CCGCCTCGGCCTCTGAGCTATTCCAGAAGTAGTGAGGAGGCTTTTTTGGAGGCCTAGGGACGTACCCAAT
TCGCCCTATAGTGAGTCGTATTACGCGCGCTCACTGGCCGTCGTTTTACAACGTCGTGACTGGGAAAACC
CTGGCGTTACCCAACTTAATCGCCTTGCAGCACATCCCCCTTTCGCCAGCTGGCGTAATAGCGAAGAGGC
CCGCACCGATCGCCCTTCCCAACAGTTGCGCAGCCTGAATGGCGAATGGG
[124 nt withheld, positions 6911-7034]
C
[91 nt withheld, positions 7036-7126]
A
[49 nt withheld, positions 7128-7176]
CCTTTGACGTTGGAGTCCACGTTCTTT
[37 nt withheld, positions 7204-7240]
ACCCTATCTCGGTCTATTCTTTTGATTTATAAGGGATTTTGCCGATTTCGGCCTATTGGTTAAAAAATGA
GCTGATTTAACAAAAATTTAACGCGAATTTTAACAAAATATTAACGCTTACAATTTAGGTGGCACTTTTC
GGGGAAATGTGCGCGGAACCCCTATTTGTTTATTTTTCTAAATACATTCAAATATGTATCCGCTCATGAG
ACAATAACCCTGATAAATGCTTCAATAATATTGAAAAAGGAAGAGTATGAGTATTCAACATTTCCGTGTC
GCCCTTATTCCCTTTTTTGCGGCATTTTGCCTTCCTGTTTTTGCTCACCCAGAAACGCTGGTGAAAGTAA
AAGATGCTGAAGATCAGTTGGGTGCACGAGTGGGTTACATCGAACTGGATCTCAACAGCGGTAAGATCCT
TGAGAGTTTTCGCCCCGAAGAACGTTTTCCAATGATGAGCACTTTTAAAGTTCTGCTATGTGGCGCGGTA
TTATCCCGTATTGACGCCGGGCAAGAGCAACTCGGTCGCCGCATACACTATTCTCAGAATGACTTGGTTG
AGTACTCACCAGTCACAGAAAAGCATCTTACGGATGGCATGACAGTAAGAGAATTATGCAGTGCTGCCAT
AACCATGAGTGATAACACTGCGGCCAACTTACTTCTGACAACGATCGGAGGACCGAAGGAGCTAACCGCT
TTTTTGCACAACATGGGGGATCATGTAACTCGCCTTGATCGTTGGGAACCGGAGCTGAATGAAGCCATAC
CAAACGACGAGCGTGACACCACGATGCCTGTAGCAATGGCAACAACGTTGCGCAAACTATTAACTGGCGA
ACTACTTACTCTAGCTTCCCGGCAACAATTAATAGACTGGATGGAGGCGGATAAAGTTGCAGGACCACTT
CTGCGCTCGGCCCTTCCGGCTGGCTGGTTTATTGCTGATAAATCTGGAGCCGGTGAGCGTGGGTCTCGCG
GTATCATTGCAGCACTGGGGCCAGATGGTAAGCCCTCCCGTATCGTAGTTATCTACACGACGGGGAGTCA
GGCAACTATGGATGAACGAAATAGACAGATCGCTGAGATAGGTGCCTCACTGATTAAGCATTGGTAACTG
TCAGACCAAGTTTACTCATATATACTTTAGATTGATTTAAAACTTCATTTTTAATTTAAAAGGATCTAGG
TGAAGATCCTTTTTGATAATCTCATGACCAAAATCCCTTAACGTGAGTTTTCGTTCCACTGAGCGTCAGA
CCCCGTAGAAAAGATCAAAGGATCTTCTTGAGATCCTTTTTTTCTGCGCGTAATCTGCTGCTTGCAAACA
AAAAAACCACCGCTACCAGCGGTGGTTTGTTTGCCGGATCAAGAGCTACCAACTCTTTTTCCGAAGGTAA
CTGGCTTCAGCAGAGCGCAGATACCAAATACTGTTCTTCTAGTGTAGCCGTAGTTAGGCCACCACTTCAA
GAACTCTGTAGCACCGCCTACATACCTCGCTCTGCTAATCCTGTTACCAGTGGCTGCTGCCAGTGGCGAT
AAGTCGTGTCTTACCGGGTTGGACTCAAGACGATAGTTACCGGATAAGGCGCAGCGGTCGGGCTGAACGG
GGGGTTCGTGCACACAGCCCAGCTTGGAGCGAACGACCTACACCGAACTGAGATACCTACAGCGTGAGCT
ATGAGAAAGCGCCACGCTTCCCGAAGGGAGAAAGGCGGACAGGTATCCGGTAAGCGGCAGGGTCGGAACA
GGAGAGCGCACGAGGGAGCTTCCAGGGGGAAACGCCTGGTATCTTTATAGTCCTGTCGGGTTTCGCCACC
TCTGACTTGAGCGTCGATTTTTGTGATGCTCGTCAGGGGGGCGGAGCCTATGGAAAAACGCCAGCAACGC
GGCCTTTTTACGGTTCCTGGCCTTTTGCTGGCCTTTTGCTCACATGTTCTTTCCTGCGTTATCCCCTGAT
TCTGTGGATAACCGTATTACCGCCTTTGAGTGAGCTGATACCGCTCGCCGCAGCCGAACGACCGAGCGCA
GCGAGTCAGTGAGCGAGGAAGCGGAAGAGCGCCCAATACGCAAACCGCCTCTCCCCGCGCGTTGGCCGAT
TCATTAATGCAGCTGGCACGACAGGTTTCCCGACTGGAAAGCGGGCAGTGAGCGCAACGCAATTAATGTG
AGTTAGCTCACTCATTAGGCACCCCAGGCTTTACACTTTATGCTTCCGGCTCGTATGTTGTGTGGAATTG
TGAGCGGATAACAATTTCACACAGGAAACAGCTATGACCATGATTACGCCAAGCGCGCAATTAACCCTCA
CTAAAGGGAACAAAAGCTGGAGCTGCAAGC
Features (pLannotate 1.2.2; 31 found; start..end, strand, type, name):
      5..231     +  promoter       RSV promoter: Rous sarcoma virus enhancer/promoter
    232..412     +  LTR            5' LTR (truncated): truncated 5' long terminal repeat (LTR) from HIV-1
    459..584     +  misc_feature   HIV-1 Ψ: packaging signal of human immunodeficiency virus type 1
    568..931     +  CDS            HIV-1 gag (fragment): gag protein from human immunodeficiency virus 1; gag
   1077..1310    +  misc_feature   RRE: The Rev response element (RRE) of HIV-1 allows for Rev-dependent mRNA export from the nucleus to the cytoplasm.
   1687..1713    +  CDS            Rev (fragment): human immunodeficiency virus 1 (HIV-1) Rev protein; rev; enhances nuclear export of unspliced and incompletely spliced viral mRNAs
   1720..1743    +  promoter       SV40 promoter (fragment): SV40 early promoter
   1744..1815    +  promoter       SV40 promoter (fragment): SV40 enhancer and early promoter
   1839..1974    +  rep_origin     SV40 ori: SV40 origin of replication
   2020..2616    +  CDS            PuroR (fragment): puromycin N-acetyltransferase; pac from Streptomyces; confers resistance to puromycin
   2665..2782    +  misc_feature   cPPT/CTS: central polypurine tract and central termination sequence of HIV-1
   2847..2913    +  CDS            small t antigen (fragment): SV40 (simian virus 40) small t antigen
   2920..4098    +  promoter       EF-1α promoter: strong constitutive promoter for human elongation factor EF-1α
   4115..5119    +  CDS            CTCFL (fragment): CTCFL_HUMAN - Also known as BORIS. Experimental evidence at protein level: Swiss-Prot protein existence level 1. Testis-specific DNA binding protein responsible for insulator function, nuclear architecture and transcriptional control, which probably acts by recruiting epigenetic chromatin modifiers. Plays a key role in gene imprinting in male germline, by participating in the establishment of differential methylation at the IGF2/H19 imprinted control region (ICR). Directly binds the unmethylated H19 ICR and recruits the PRMT7 methyltransferase, leading to methylate histone H4 'Arg-3' to form H
   5342..5395    +  promoter       U6 promoter (fragment): RNA polymerase III promoter for human U6 snRNA
   5437..6025    +  misc_feature   WPRE: woodchuck hepatitis virus posttranscriptional regulatory element
   6076..6095    +  misc_feature   cPPT/CTS (fragment): central polypurine tract and central termination sequence of HIV-1
   6097..6330    +  LTR            3' LTR (ΔU3): self-inactivating 3' long terminal repeat (LTR) from HIV-1
   6408..6529    +  polyA_signal   SV40 poly(A) signal: SV40 polyadenylation signal
   6569..6704    +  rep_origin     SV40 ori: SV40 origin of replication
   6725..6743    -  promoter       T7 promoter: promoter for bacteriophage T7 RNA polymerase
   6751..6906    +  CDS            lacZα (fragment): LacZα fragment of β-galactosidase; lacZ fragment
   6911..7339    +  rep_origin     f1 ori (sequence partly withheld): f1 bacteriophage origin of replication; arrow indicates direction of (+) strand synthesis
   7392..7496    +  promoter       AmpR promoter: bla
   7497..8357    +  CDS            AmpR: β-lactamase; bla; confers resistance to ampicillin, carbenicillin, and related antibiotics
   8528..9116    +  rep_origin     ori: high-copy-number ColE1/pMB1/pBR322/pUC origin of replication
   9299..9391    +  CDS            lacI (fragment): lac repressor; lacI; The lac repressor binds to the lac operator to inhibit transcription in E. coli. This inhibition can be relieved by adding lactose or isopropyl-β-D-thiogalactopyranoside (IPTG).
   9404..9425    +  protein_bind   CAP binding site: CAP binding activates transcription in the presence of cAMP. E. coli catabolite activator protein
   9440..9470    +  promoter       lac promoter: promoter for the E. coli lac operon
   9478..9494    +  protein_bind   lac operator: The lac repressor binds to the lac operator to inhibit transcription in E. coli. This inhibition can be relieved by adding lactose or isopropyl-β-D-thiogalactopyranoside (IPTG). lac repressor encoded by lacI
   9539..9557    +  promoter       T3 promoter: promoter for bacteriophage T3 RNA polymerase
