[The description below was written by a language model from this plasmid's Addgene catalogue record and pLannotate feature annotations shown in this document.]
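Description:
TFORF0406 is a lentiviral mammalian expression plasmid built on the pLX_TRC317 backbone. It belongs to a barcoded collection of transcription factor open reading frames and carries human CTCFL (also known as BORIS), a testis-specific DNA-binding protein related to CTCF that is implicated in insulator function and male germline imprinting. The plasmid is propagated in E. coli from a high-copy ColE1/pUC-type origin with ampicillin selection through β-lactamase. An f1 origin and remnants of lac and phage-promoter cloning elements are also present in the bacterial portion. The depositor warns that the plasmid can recombine, a common issue with LTR-containing vectors.

The viral cassette has a third-generation design. An RSV promoter drives a truncated HIV-1 5' LTR, followed by the Ψ packaging signal, a gag fragment, the RRE for Rev-dependent export, and a cPPT/CTS. A self-inactivating ΔU3 3' LTR and an SV40 poly(A) signal close the cassette. Within the provirus, an SV40 early promoter expresses puromycin N-acetyltransferase for selection of transduced cells. Downstream, the EF-1α promoter drives the CTCFL ORF, and a WPRE enhances transcript expression.

The annotation matches only about 1 kb of the stated 1,316 bp insert to CTCFL, which may reflect the particular isoform listed by the depositor. The unique 24-bp barcode described in the catalogue entry is not annotated separately, so the record does not give its position. The barcode allows the ORF to be identified by sequencing, so the construct suits pooled overexpression screens, such as those testing transcription factors for their ability to direct cell differentiation. It can also be used for overexpressing CTCFL on its own.
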