Addgene plasmid #143023: TFORF0406
Purpose: Lentiviral vector for overexpressing transcription factor ORFs with unique 24-bp barcodes. Barcodes facilitate identification of transcription factors in pooled screens.
Depositing lab: Feng Zhang. Depositing organization: Broad Institute. Publication: A transcription factor atlas of directed differentiation. Joung J, Ma S, Tay T, Geiger-Schuller KR, Kirchgatterer PC, Verdine VK, Guo B, Arias-Garcia MA, Allen WE, Singh A, Kuksenko O, Abudayyeh OO, Gootenberg JS, Fu Z, Macrae RK, Buenrostro JD, Regev A, Zhang F. Cell. 2023 Jan 5;186(1):209-229.e26. doi: 10.1016/j.cell.2022.11.026. PubMed 36608654.
Backbone
  Vector backbone: pLX_TRC317
  Backbone manufacturer: Broad Institute Genetic Perturbation Platform
  Backbone size w/o insert (bp): 8264
  Vector type: Mammalian Expression, Lentiviral
  Selectable markers: Puromycin
Growth in bacteria
  Bacterial resistance: Ampicillin, 100 μg/mL
  Growth temperature: 37°C
  Growth strain: NEB Stable
  Copy number: High Copy
Gene/Insert
  Gene/Insert name: CTCFL
  Species: H. sapiens (human)
  Insert size (bp): 1316
  Entrez Gene: CTCFL (a.k.a. BORIS, CT27, CTCF-T, HMGB1L1, dJ579F20.2)
  Promoter: EF1a
  Cloning method: Unknown
  Sequencing primers: 5′ GGGTGGAGACTGAAGTTAGGCCAG; 3′ CACATAGCGTAAAAGGAGCAACATAG
Terms and licenses: Academic/Nonprofit Terms; Industry Terms: Not Available to Industry
Depositor comments: NM_001269052,NM_001269051,ENST00000608158,ENST00000481655 . The transcription factor ORF portion of this plasmid was synthesized by Genewiz. Please test multiple small colonies in case of plasmid recombination. To make this collection available in a timely manner, a portion of this collection was not fully sequenced by Addgene. If an Addgene verified full plasmid sequence is not available, please contact us prior to placing an order to request the full sequence.
How to cite: TFORF0406 was a gift from Feng Zhang (Addgene plasmid # 143023 ; http://n2t.net/addgene:143023 ; RRID:Addgene_143023)
