>Addgene plasmid #143023 | TFORF0406 | depositor partial sequence | sequence record 281207 | Insert
ACCGCCACCATGGCAGCCACTGAGATCTCTGTCCTTTCTGAGCAATTCACCAAGATCAAAGAACTCGAGT
TGATGCCGGAAAAAGGCCTGAAGGAGGAGGAAAAAGACGGAGTGTGCAGAGAGAAAGACCATCGGAGCCC
TAGTGAGTTGGAGGCCGAGCGTACCTCTGGGGCCTTCCAGGACAGCGTCCTGGAGGAAGAAGTGGAGCTG
GTGCTGGCCCCCTCGGAGGAGAGCGAGAAGTACATCCTGACCCTGCAGACGGTGCACTTCACTTCTGAAG
CTGTGGAGTTGCAGGATATGAGCTTGCTGAGCATACAGCAGCAAGAAGGGGTGCAGGTGGTGGTGCAACA
GCCTGGCCCTGGGTTGCTGTGGCTTGAGGAAGGGCCCCGGCAGAGCCTGCAGCAGTGTGTGGCCATTAGT
ATCCAGCAAGAGCTGTACTCCCCGCAAGAGATGGAGGTGTTGCAGTTCCACGCTCTAGAGGAGAATGTGA
TGGTGGCCAGTGAAGACAGTAAGTTAGCGGTGAGCCTGGCTGAAACTACTGGACTGATCAAGCTCGAGGA
AGAGCAGGAGAAGAACCAGTTATTGGCTGAAAGAACAAAGGAGCAGCTCTTTTTTGTGGAAACAATGTCA
GGAGATGAAAGAAGTGACGAAATTGTTCTCACAGTTTCAAATTCAAATGTGGAAGAACAAGAGGATCAAC
CTACAGCTGGTCAAGCAGATGCTGAAAAGGCCAAATCTACAAAAAATCAAAGAAAGACAAAGGGAGCAAA
AGGAACCTTCCACTGTGATGTCTGCATGTTCACCTCTTCTAGAATGTCAAGTTTTAATCGTCATATGAAA
ACTCACACCAGTGAGAAGCCTCACCTGTGTCACCTCTGCCTGAAAACCTTCCGTACGGTCACTCTGCTGC
GGAACCATGTTAACACCCACACAGGAACCAGGCCCTACAAGTGTAACGACTGCAACATGGCATTTGTCAC
CAGTGGAGAACTCGTCCGACACAGGCGCTATAAACATACTCATGAGAAACCCTTTAAATGTTCCATGTGC
AAGTATGCCAGTGTGGAGGTAAAGCCATTCTTGGACTTGAAGCTTCATGGCATCTTAGTAGAGGCTGCTG
TACAAGTTACTCCAAGTGTAACTAACAGTAGAATCTGTTACAAACAGGCTTTTTATTATTCATATAAAAT
TTATGCAGGAAATAATATGCATTCTCTTTTATAGTAATGAACTAGTCCGTAACTTGAAAGTATTTCGATT
TCTTGGCTTTATATATCTTGTGGAAAGGACGATGGGTGGGAGTAGGCATTCCTACT
