>Addgene plasmid #143023 | TFORF0406 | depositor partial sequence | sequence record 281208 | Barcode
TGGGTGGGAGTAGGCATTCCTACT
